Addgene plasmid #102953: pHCD1B
Purpose: mammalian expression of CD1B
Depositing lab: Gennaro De Libero & Lucia Mori. Publication: CD1a and CD1b surface expression is independent from de novo synthesized glycosphingolipids. Manolova V, Hirabayashi Y, Mori L, De Libero G. Eur J Immunol. 2003 Jan;33(1):29-37. 10.1002/immu.200390004 PubMed 12594829.
Backbone
  Vector backbone: BCMGSNeo
  Backbone manufacturer: Karasuyama, Kudo & Melchers, 1990
  Backbone size w/o insert (bp): 13940
  Vector type: Mammalian Expression
  Selectable markers: Neomycin (select with G418)
Growth in bacteria
  Bacterial resistance: Ampicillin, 100 μg/mL
  Growth temperature: 37°C
  Growth strain: DH5alpha
  Copy number: High Copy
Gene/Insert
  Gene/Insert name: CD1B cDNA (alt name: NM_001764)
  Species: H. sapiens (human)
  Insert size (bp): 1021
  Entrez Gene: CD1B (a.k.a. CD1, CD1A, R1)
  Promoter: CMV
  Cloning method: Restriction Enzyme; 5′ cloning site SalI (not destroyed); 3′ cloning site NotI (not destroyed)
  Sequencing primers: 5′ GGTTGTTGTGCTGTCTCATC; 3′ TGCACCTGAGGAGTGAATTG
Terms and licenses: Academic/Nonprofit Terms; Industry Terms: Not Available to Industry
How to cite: pHCD1B was a gift from Gennaro De Libero & Lucia Mori (Addgene plasmid # 102953 ; http://n2t.net/addgene:102953 ; RRID:Addgene_102953)
