[The description below was written by a language model from this plasmid's Addgene catalogue record and pLannotate feature annotations shown in this document.]
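Description:
pHCD1B is a mammalian expression plasmid of about 14.7 kb carrying the human CD1B cDNA in the BCMGSNeo backbone, a bovine papillomavirus type 1 (BPV-1)-based vector. The annotated sequence shows a large block of BPV-1 early-region genes (E6, E7, E1, E2 and E5) flanked by fragments of the late capsid genes. E1 and E2 are the viral helicase and origin-binding factors that drive papillomavirus DNA replication, so vectors of this type are generally expected to persist as extrachromosomal episomes in permissive mammalian cells, although the record itself does not state this. In E. coli the plasmid is maintained by a high-copy ColE1/pMB1-type origin with ampicillin resistance (β-lactamase under its own promoter). Remnants of pBR322 (a tetracycline-resistance fragment and part of the bom region) reflect the backbone's construction history.

The CD1B coding sequence, inserted between SalI and NotI sites, lies directly downstream of the human CMV immediate-early enhancer and promoter and is followed by β-globin-derived sequences, including exon fragments and a rabbit β-globin polyadenylation signal. Further downstream are additional β-globin segments: intron fragments, an exon, a human β-globin poly(A) region and the co-transcriptional cleavage element, which probably aid transcript processing and termination. A separate cassette with the HSV thymidine kinase promoter, the neo gene and the HSV TK poly(A) signal allows G418 selection of stable transfectants, and adjacent Tn5 transposase and ble fragments are carry-over from the source of neo. CD1B encodes an antigen-presenting molecule that displays lipid and glycolipid antigens to T cells, and the plasmid serves to express it in mammalian cells, for instance in studies of CD1b surface expression.
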