Features (pLannotate 1.2.2; 29 found; start..end, strand, type, name):
      1..380     +  enhancer       CMV enhancer: human cytomegalovirus immediate early enhancer
    381..584     +  promoter       CMV promoter: human cytomegalovirus (CMV) immediate early promoter
    677..1675    +  CDS            CD1B: CD1B_HUMAN - Experimental evidence at protein level: Swiss-Prot protein existence level 1. Antigen-presenting protein that binds self and non-self lipid and glycolipid antigens and presents them to T-cell receptors on natural killer T-cells. From Homo sapiens (Human).
   1679..1704    -  misc_feature   MCS (fragment): pBluescript multiple cloning site
   1704..1781    +  CDS            HBB (fragment): HBB_PONPY - Experimental evidence at transcript level: Swiss-Prot protein existence level 2. Involved in oxygen transport from the lung to the various peripheral tissues. From Pongo pygmaeus (Bornean orangutan).
   1852..1907    +  polyA_signal   β-globin poly(A) signal: rabbit β-globin polyadenylation signal (Gil and Proudfoot, 1987)
   2260..2348    +  intron         β-globin intron (fragment): internally truncated intron from human β-globin
   2718..3109    +  intron         β-globin intron (fragment): internally truncated intron from human β-globin
   3113..3235    +  CDS            HBB: HBB_COLGU - Experimental evidence at transcript level: Swiss-Prot protein existence level 2. Involved in oxygen transport from the lung to the various peripheral tissues. From Colobus guereza (Mantled guereza) (Eastern black-and-white colobus monkey).
   3239..3633    +  polyA_signal   β-globin poly(A): human β-globin polyadenylation signal
   4196..4387    +  ncRNA          CoTC ribozyme: Accession: RF00621 - Beta-globin co-transcriptional cleavage ribozyme
   4402..4524    -  CDS            LMO7DN (fragment): LMO7D_HUMAN - Also known as C13orf45. Experimental evidence at transcript level: Swiss-Prot protein existence level 2. From Homo sapiens (Human).
   4877..5011    +  CDS            L1 (fragment): VL1_BPV1 - Experimental evidence at protein level: Swiss-Prot protein existence level 1. Forms an icosahedral capsid with a T=7 symmetry and a 50 nm diameter. The capsid is composed of 72 pentamers linked to each other by disulfide bonds and associated with L2 proteins. Binds to heparan sulfate proteoglycans on cell surface of basal layer keratinocytes to provide initial virion attachment. This binding mediates a conformational change in the virus capsid that facilitates efficient infection. The virion enters the host cell via endocytosis. During virus trafficking, L1 protein dissociates from
   5955..6365    +  CDS            E6: VE6_BPV1 - Experimental evidence at protein level: Swiss-Prot protein existence level 1. Plays a major role in the induction and maintenance of cellular transformation. E6 associates with host UBE3A/E6-AP ubiquitin- protein ligase and modulates its activity. Protects host keratinocytes from apoptosis by mediating the degradation of host BAK1. May also inhibit host immune response. From Bovine papillomavirus type 1.
   6343..6723    +  CDS            E7: VE7_BPV1 - Experimental evidence at protein level: Swiss-Prot protein existence level 1. Plays a role in viral genome replication by driving entry of quiescent cells into the cell cycle. Stimulation of progression from G1 to S phase allows the virus to efficiently use the cellular DNA replicating machinery to achieve viral genome replication. E7 protein has both transforming and trans-activating activities. Induces the disassembly of the E2F1 transcription factor from RB1, with subsequent transcriptional activation of E2F1-regulated S-phase genes. Interferes with host histone deacetylation med
   6713..8527    +  CDS            E1: VE1_BPV1 - Experimental evidence at protein level: Swiss-Prot protein existence level 1. ATP-dependent DNA helicase required for initiation of viral DNA replication. It forms a complex with the viral E2 protein. The E1- E2 complex binds to the replication origin which contains binding sites for both proteins. During the initial step, a dimer of E1 interacts with a dimer of protein E2 leading to a complex that binds the viral origin of replication with high specificity. Then, a second dimer of E1 displaces the E2 dimer in an ATP-dependent manner to form the E1 tetramer. Following this, two E1 m
   8472..9701    +  CDS            E2: VE2_BPV1 - Experimental evidence at protein level: Swiss-Prot protein existence level 1. Plays a role in the initiation of viral DNA replication. A dimer of E2 interacts with a dimer of E1 in order to improve specificity of E1 DNA binding activity. Once the complex recognizes and binds DNA at specific sites, the E2 dimer is removed from DNA. E2 also regulates viral transcription through binding to the E2RE response element (5'-ACCNNNNNNGGT-3') present in multiple copies in the regulatory regions of the viral genome. Activates or represses transcription depending on E2RE's position with regards
   9743..9874    +  CDS            E5: VE5_BPV1 - Experimental evidence at protein level: Swiss-Prot protein existence level 1. E5 can induce cellular DNA synthesis. It seems to interact with a 16 kDa cellular protein. E5 seems to activate the PDGF receptor. From Bovine papillomavirus type 1.
  10043..10309   +  CDS            L2 (fragment): VL2_HPV16 - Experimental evidence at protein level: Swiss-Prot protein existence level 1. Minor protein of the capsid that localizes along the inner surface of the virion, within the central cavities beneath the L1 pentamers. Plays a role in capsid stabilization through interaction with the major capsid protein L1. Once the virion enters the host cell, L2 escorts the genomic DNA into the nucleus by promoting escape from the endosomal compartments and traffic through the host Golgi network. Mechanistically, the C-terminus of L2 possesses a cell-penetrating peptide that protudes from the host en
  10315..10594   +  CDS            TcR (fragment): tetracycline efflux protein; tet; confers resistance to tetracycline
  10615..10666   +  misc_feature   bom (fragment): basis of mobility region from pBR322
  10852..11440   -  rep_origin     ori: high-copy-number ColE1/pMB1/pBR322/pUC origin of replication
  11611..12471   -  CDS            AmpR: β-lactamase; bla; confers resistance to ampicillin, carbenicillin, and related antibiotics
  12472..12576   -  promoter       AmpR promoter: bla
  12709..13032   +  CDS            tnpA (fragment): TN5P_ECOLX - Also known as tnp. Experimental evidence at protein level: Swiss-Prot protein existence level 1. Mediates transposition of transposon Tn5 by a 'cut and paste' mechanism. First, the monomeric transposase binds the 19 bp inverted DNA repeats flanking the transposon. Then, dimerization of the DNA- bound transposase creates a synaptic DNA complex. After nicking of the first DNA strand, excision of the transposon proceeds through a series of intermediates. The transposase then mediates the insertion of the transposon at a new site by strand transfer. The activity of the wild- type tran
  13115..13260   +  promoter       HSV TK promoter: herpes simplex virus thymidine kinase promoter
  13317..14108   +  CDS            neo: KKA2_KLEPN - Also known as kan, nptII. Experimental evidence at protein level: Swiss-Prot protein existence level 1. Resistance to kanamycin, neomycin, paromomycin, ribostamycin, butirosin and gentamicin B. From Klebsiella pneumoniae.
  14132..14287   +  CDS            ble (fragment): BLE_KLEPN - Experimental evidence at protein level: Swiss-Prot protein existence level 1. Binding protein with a strong affinity to the bleomycin family of antibiotics. Binds to CL990; an antimitotic-antibiotic compound. From Klebsiella pneumoniae.
  14349..14396   +  polyA_signal   HSV TK poly(A) signal: herpes simplex virus thymidine kinase polyadenylation signal (Cole and Stacy, 1985)
>Addgene plasmid #102953 | pHCD1B | addgene full sequence | sequence record 202097 | Addgene NGS Result
GACATTGATTATTGACTAGTTATTAATAGTAATCAATTACGGGGTCATTAGTTCATAGCCCATATATGGA
GTTCCGCGTTACATAACTTACGGTAAATGGCCCGCCTGGCTGACCGCCCAACGACCCCCGCCCATTGACG
TCAATAATGACGTATGTTCCCATAGTAACGCCAATAGGGACTTTCCATTGACGTCAATGGGTGGAGTATT
TACGGTAAACTGCCCACTTGGCAGTACATCAAGTGTATCATATGCCAAGTACGCCCCCTATTGACGTCAA
TGACGGTAAATGGCCCGCCTGGCATTATGCCCAGTACATGACCTTATGGGACTTTCCTACTTGGCAGTAC
ATCTACGTATTAGTCATCGCTATTACCATGGTGATGCGGTTTTGGCAGTACATCAATGGGCGTGGATAGC
GGTTTGACTCACGGGGATTTCCAAGTCTCCACCCCATTGACGTCAATGGGAGTTTGTTTTGGCACCAAAA
TCAACGGGACTTTCCAAAATGTCGTAACAACTCCGCCCCATTGACGCAAATGGGCGGTAGGCGTGTACGG
TGGGAGGTCTATATAAGCAGAGCTCGTTTAGTGAACCGTCAGATCGCCTGGAGACGCCATCCACGCTGTT
TTGACCTCCATAGAAGACACCGGGACCGATCCAGCCTCCGGTCGACATGCTGCTGCTGCCATTTCAACTG
TTAGCTGTTCTCTTTCCTGGTGGTAACAGTGAACATGCCTTCCAGGGGCCGACCTCCTTTCATGTTATCC
AGACCTCGTCCTTTACCAATAGTACCTGGGCACAAACTCAAGGCTCAGGCTGGTTGGATGATTTGCAGAT
TCATGGCTGGGATAGCGACTCAGGCACTGCCATATTCCTGAAGCCTTGGTCTAAAGGTAACTTTAGTGAT
AAGGAGGTTGCTGAGTTAGAGGAGATATTCCGAGTCTACATCTTTGGATTCGCTCGAGAAGTACAAGACT
TTGCCGGTGATTTCCAGATGAAATACCCCTTTGAGATCCAGGGCATAGCAGGCTGTGAGCTACATTCTGG
AGGTGCCATAGTAAGCTTCCTGAGGGGAGCTCTAGGAGGATTGGATTTCCTGAGTGTCAAGAATGCTTCA
TGTGTGCCTTCCCCAGAAGGTGGCAGCAGGGCACAGAAATTCTGTGCACTAATCATACAATATCAAGGTA
TCATGGAAACTGTGAGAATTCTCCTCTATGAAACCTGCCCCCGATATCTCTTGGGCGTCCTCAATGCAGG
AAAAGCAGATCTGCAAAGACAAGTGAAGCCTGAGGCCTGGCTGTCCAGTGGCCCCAGTCCTGGACCTGGC
CGTCTGCAGCTTGTGTGCCATGTCTCAGGATTCTACCCAAAGCCCGTGTGGGTGATGTGGATGCGGGGTG
AGCAGGAGCAGCAGGGCACTCAGCTAGGGGACATCCTGCCCAATGCTAACTGGACATGGTATCTCCGAGC
AACCCTGGATGTGGCAGATGGGGAGGCGGCTGGCCTGTCCTGTCGGGTGAAGCACAGCAGTTTAGAGGGC
CAGGACATCATCCTCTACTGGAGAAACCCCACCTCCATTGGCTCAATTGTTTTGGCAATAATAGTGCCTT
CCTTGCTCCTTTTGCTATGCCTTGCATTATGGTATATGAGGCGCCGGTCATATCAGAATATCCCATGAGG
ATCCACTAGTTCTAGAGCGGCCGCAATTCACTCCTCAGGTGCAGGCTGCCTATCAGAAGGTGGTGGCTGG
TGTGGCCAATGCCCTGGCTCACAAATACCACTGAGATCTTTTTCCCTCTGCCAAAAATTATGGGGACATC
ATGAAGCCCCTTGAGCATCTGACTTCTGGCTAATAAAGGAAATTTATTTTCATTGCAATAGTGTGTTGGA
ATTTTTTGTGTCTCTCACTCGGAAGGACATATGGGAGGGCAAATCATTTAAAACATCAGAATGAGTATTT
GGTTTAGAGTTTGGCAACATATGCCCATATGCTGGCTGCCATGAACAAAGGTTGGCTATAAAGAGGTCAT
CAGTATATGAAACAGCCCCCTGCTGTCCATTCCTTATTCCATAGAAAAGCCTTGACTTGAGGTTAGATTT
TTTTTATATTTTGTTTTGTGTTATTTTTTTCTTTAACATCCCTAAAATTTTCCTTACATGTTTTACTAGC
CAGATTTTTCCTCCTCTCCTGACTACTCCCAGTCATAGCTGTCCCTCTTCTCTTATGGAGATCCCTCGAC
GGATCCTGAGAACTTCAGGGTGAGTCTATGGGACCCTTGATGTTTTCTTTCCCCTTCTTTTCTATGGTTA
AGTTCATGTCATAGGAAGGGGAGAAGTAACAGGGTACAGTTTAGAATGGGAAACAGACGAATGATTGCAT
CAGTGTGGAAGTCTCAGGATCGTTTTAGTTTCTTTTATTTGCTGTTCATAACAATTGTTTTCTTTTGTTT
AATTCTTGCTTTCTTTTTTTTTCTTCTCCGCAATTTTTACTATTATACTTAATGCCTTAACATTGTGTAT
AACAAAAGGAAATATCTCTGAGATACATTAAGTAACTTAAAAAAAAACTTTACACAGTCTGCCTAGTACA
TTACTATTTGGAATATATGTGTGCTTATTTGCATATTCATAATCTCCCTACTTTATTTTCTTTTATTTTT
AATTGATACATAATCATTATACATATTTATGGGTTAAAGTGTAATGTTTTAATATGTGTACACATATTGA
CCAAATCAGGGTAATTTTGCATTTGTAATTTTAAAAAATGCTTTCTTCTTTTAATATACTTTTTTGTTTA
TCTTATTTCTAATACTTTCCCTAATCTCTTTCTTTCAGGGCAATAATGATACAATGTATCATGCCTCTTT
GCACCATTCTAAAGAATAACAGTGATAATTTCTGGGTTAAGGCAATAGCAATATTTCTGCATATAAATAT
TTCTGCATATAAATTGTAACTGATGTAAGAGGTTTCATATTGCTAATAGCAGCTACAATCCAGCTACCAT
TCTGCTTTTATTTTATGGTTGGGATAAGGCTGGATTATTCTGAGTCCAAGCTAGGCCCTTTTGCTAATCA
TGTTCATACCTCTTATCTTCCTCCCACAGCTCCTGGGCAACGTGCTGGTCTGTGTGCTGGCCCATCACTT
TGGCAAAGAATTCACCCCACCAGTGCAGGCTGCCTATCAGAAAGTGGTGGCTGGTGTGGCTAATGCCCTG
GCCCACAAGTATCACTAAGCTCGCTTTCTTGCTGTCCAATTTCTATTAAAGGTTCCTTTGTTCCCTAAGT
CCAACTACTAAACTGGGGGATATTATGAAGGGCCTTGAGCATCTGGATTCTGCCTAATAAAAAACATTTA
TTTTCATTGCAATGATGTATTTAAATTATTTCTGAATATTTTACTAAAAAGGGAATGTGGGAGGTCAGTG
CATTTAAAACATAAAGAAATGAAGAGCTAGTTCAAACCTTGGGAAAATACACTATATCTTAAACTCCATG
AAAGAAGGTGAGGCTGCAAACAGCTAATGCACATTGGCAACAGCCCCTGATGCCTATGCCTTATTCATCC
CTCAGAAAAGGATTCAAGTAGAGGCTTGATTTGGAGGTTAAAGTTTTGCTATGCTGTATTTTACATTACT
TATTGTTTTAGCTGTCCTCATGAATGTCTTTTCACTACCCATTTGCTTATCCTGCATCTCTCAGCCTTGA
CTCCACTCAGTTCTCTTGCTTAGAGATACCACCTTTCCCCTGAAGTGTTCCTTCCATGTTTTACGGCGAG
ATGGTTTCTCCTCGCCTGGCCACTCAGCCTTAGTTGTCTCTGTTGTCTTATAGAGGTCTACTTGAAGAAG
GAAAAACAGGGGGCATGGTTTGACTGTCCTGTGAGCCCTTCTTCCCTGCCTCCCCCACTCACAGTGACCC
GGAATCTGCAGTGCTAGTCTCCCGGAACTATCACTCTTTCACAGTCTGCTTTGGAAGGACTGGGCTTAGT
ATGAAAAGTTAGGACTGAGAAGAATTTGAAAGGGGGCTTTTTGTAGCTTGATATTCACTACTGTCTTATT
ACCCTATCATAGGCCCACCCCAAATGGAAGTCCCATTCTTCCTCAGGATGTTTAAGATTAGCATTCAGGA
AGAGATCAGAGGTCTGCTGGCTCCCTTATCATGTCCCTTATGGTGCTTCTGGCTCTGCAGTTATTAGCAT
AGTGTTACCATCAACCACCTTAACTTCATTTTTCTTATTCAATACCTAGGTAGGTAGATGCTAGATTCTG
GAAATAAAATATGAGTCTCAAGTGGTCCTTGTCCTCTCTCCCAGTCAAATTCTGAATCTAGTTGGCAAGA
TTCTGAAATCAAGGCATATAATCAGTAATAAGTGATGATAGAAGGGTATATAGAAGAATTTTATTATATG
AGAGGGTGAAATCCCAGCAATTTGGGAGGCTGAGGCAGGAGAATCGCTTGATCCTGGGAGGCAGAGGTTG
CAGTGAGCCAAGATTGTGCCACTGCATTCCAGCCCAGGTGACAGCATGAGACTCCGTCACAAAAAAAAAA
GAAAAAAAAGGGGGGGGGGGGCGGTGGAGCCAAGATGACCGAATAGGAACAGCTCCAGTCTATAGCTCCC
ATCGTGAGTGACGCAGAAGACGGGTGATTTCTGCATTTCCAACTGAGGTACCAGGTTCATCTCACAGGGA
AGTGCCAGGCAGTGGGTGCAGGACAGTAGGTGCAGTGCACTGTGCATGAGCCGAAGCAGGGCGAGGCATC
ACCTCACCCGGGAAGCACAAGGGGTCAGGGAATTCCCTTTCCTAGTCAAAGAAAAGGGTGACAGATGGCA
CCTGGAAAATCGGGTCACTCCCGCCCTAATACTGCGCTCTTCCAACAAGCTTTCTTTGGACTTAGATCAA
TTTCCCTTGGGAAGAAGATTTTTAGCACAGCAAGGGGCAGGATGTTCAACTGTGAGAAAACGAAGAATTA
GCCAAAAAACTTCCAGTAAGCCTGCAAAAAAAAAAAAAAAATAAAAGCTAAGTTTCTATAAATGTTCTGT
AAATGTAAAACAGAAGGTAAGTCAACTGCACCTAATAAAAATCACTTAATAGCAATGTGCTGTGTCAGTT
GTTTATTGGAACCACACCCGGTACACATCCTGTCCAGCATTTGCAGTGCGTGCATTGAATTATTGTGCTG
GCTAGACTTCATGGCGCCTGGCACCGAATCCTGCCTTCTCAGCCAAAATGAATAATTGCTTTGTTGGCAA
GAAACTAAGCATCAATGGGACGCGTGCAAAGCACCGGCGGCGGTAGATGCGGGGTAAGTACTGAATTTTA
ATTCGACCTATCCCGGTAAAGCGAAAGCGACACGCTTTTTTTTCACACATAGCGGGACCGAACACGTTAT
AAGTATCGATTAGGTCTATTTTTGTCTCTCTGTCGGAACCAGAACTGGTAAAAGTTTCCATTGCGTCTGG
GCTTGTCTATCATTGCGTCTCTATGGTTTTTGGAGGATTAGACGGGCCACCAGTAATGGTGCATAGCGGA
TGTCTGTACCGCCATCGGTGCACCGATATAGGTTTGGGGCTCCCCAAGGGACTGCTGGGATGACAGCTTC
ATATTATATTGAATGGGCGCATAATCAGCTTAATTGGTGAGGACAAGCTACAAGTTGTAACCTGATCTCC
ACAAAGTACCGTTGCCGGTCGGGGTCAAACCGTCTTCGGTGCTCGAAACCGCCTTAAACTACAGACAGGT
CCCAGCCAAGTAGGCGGATCAAAACCTCAAAAAGGCGGGAGCCAATCAAAATGCAGCATTATATTTTAAG
CTCACCGAAACCGGTAAGTAAAGACTATGTATTTTTTCCCAGTGAATAATTGTTGTTAACAATAATCACA
CCATCACCGTTTTTTCAAGCGGGAAAAAATAGCCAGCTAACTATAAAAAGCTGCTGACAGACCCCGGTTT
TCACATGGACCTGAAACCTTTTGCAAGAACCAATCCATTCTCAGGGTTGGATTGTCTGTGGTGCAGAGAG
CCTCTTACAGAAGTTGATGCTTTTAGGTGCATGGTCAAAGACTTTCATGTTGTAATTCGGGAAGGCTGTA
GATATGGTGCATGTACCATTTGTCTTGAAAACTGTTTAGCTACTGAAAGAAGACTTTGGCAAGGTGTTCC
AGTAACAGGTGAGGAAGCTGAATTATTGCATGGCAAAACACTTGATAGGCTTTGCATAAGATGCTGCTAC
TGTGGGGGCAAACTAACAAAAAATGAAAAACATCGGCATGTGCTTTTTAATGAGCCTTTCTGCAAAACCA
GAGCTAACATAATTAGAGGACGCTGCTACGACTGCTGCAGACATGGTTCAAGGTCCAAATACCCATAGAA
ACTTGGATGATTCACCTGCAGGACCGTTGCTGATTTTAAGTCCATGTGCAGGCACACCTACCAGGTCTCC
TGCAGCACCTGATGCACCTGATTTCAGACTTCCGTGCCATTTCGGCCGTCCTACTAGGAAGCGAGGTCCC
ACTACGCCTCCGCTTTCCTCTCCCGGAAAACTGTGTGCAACAGGGCCACGTCGAGTGTATTCTGTGACTG
TCTGCTGTGGAAACTGCGGAAAAGAGCTGACTTTTGCTGTGAAGACCAGCTCGACGTCCCTGCTTGGATT
TGAACACCTTTTAAACTCAGATTTAGACCTCTTGTGTCCACGTTGTGAATCTCGCGAGCGTCATGGCAAA
CGATAAAGGTAGCAATTGGGATTCGGGCTTGGGATGCTCATATCTGCTGACTGAGGCAGAATGTGAAAGT
GACAAAGAGAATGAGGAACCCGGGGCAGGTGTAGAACTGTCTGTGGAATCTGATCGGTATGATAGCCAGG
ATGAGGATTTTGTTGACAATGCATCAGTCTTTCAGGGAAATCACCTGGAGGTCTTCCAGGCATTAGAGAA
AAAGGCGGGTGAGGAGCAGATTTTAAATTTGAAAAGAAAAGTATTGGGGAGTTCGCAAAACAGCAGCGGT
TCCGAAGCATCTGAAACTCCAGTTAAAAGACGGAAATCAGGAGCAAAGCGAAGATTATTTGCTGAAAATG
AAGCTAACCGTGTTCTTACGCCCCTCCAGGTACAGGGGGAGGGGGAGGGGAGGCAAGAACTTAATGAGGA
GCAGGCAATTAGTCATCTACATCTGCAGCTTGTTAAATCTAAAAATGCTACAGTTTTTAAGCTGGGGCTC
TTTAAATCTTTGTTCCTTTGTAGCTTCCATGATATTACGAGGTTGTTTAAGAATGATAAGACCACTAATC
AGCAATGGGTGCTGGCTGTGTTTGGCCTTGCAGAGGTGTTTTTTGAGGCGAGTTTCGAACTCCTAAAGAA
GCAGTGTAGTTTTCTGCAGATGCAAAAAAGATCTCATGAAGGAGGAACTTGTGCAGTTTACTTAATCTGC
TTTAACACAGCTAAAAGCAGAGAAACAGTCCGGAATCTGATGGCAAACATGCTAAATGTAAGAGAAGAGT
GTTTGATGCTGCAGCCACCTAAAATTCGAGGACTCAGCGCAGCTCTATTCTGGTTTAAAAGTAGTTTGTC
ACCCGCTACACTTAAACATGGTGCTTTACCTGAGTGGATACGGGCGCAAACTACTCTGAACGAGAGCTTG
CAGACCGAGAAATTCGACTTCGGAACTATGGTGCAATGGGCCTATGATCACAAATATGCTGAGGAGTCTA
AAATAGCCTATGAATATGCTTTGGCTGCAGGATCTGATAGCAATGCACGGGCTTTTTTAGCAACTAACAG
CCAAGCTAAGCATGTGAAGGACTGTGCAACTATGGTAAGACACTATCTAAGAGCTGAAACACAAGCATTA
AGCATGCCTGCATATATTAAAGCTAGGTGCAAGCTGGCAACTGGGGAAGGAAGCTGGAAGTCTATCCTAA
CTTTTTTTAACTATCAGAATATTGAATTAATTACCTTTATTAATGCTTTAAAGCTCTGGCTAAAAGGAAT
TCCAAAAAAAAACTGTTTAGCATTTATTGGCCCTCCAAACACAGGCAAGTCTATGCTCTGCAACTCATTA
ATTCATTTTTTGGGTGGTAGTGTTTTATCTTTTGCCAACCATAAAAGTCACTTTTGGCTTGCTTCCCTAG
CAGATACTAGAGCTGCTTTAGTAGATGATGCTACTCATGCTTGCTGGAGGTACTTTGACACATACCTCAG
AAATGCATTGGATGGCTACCCTGTCAGTATTGATAGAAAACACAAAGCAGCGGTTCAAATTAAAGCTCCA
CCCCTCCTGGTAACCAGTAATATTGATGTGCAGGCAGAGGACAGATATTTGTACTTGCATAGTCGGGTGC
AAACCTTTCGCTTTGAGCAGCCATGCACAGATGAATCGGGTGAGCAACCTTTTAATATTACTGATGCAGA
TTGGAAATCTTTTTTTGTAAGGTTATGGGGGCGTTTAGACCTGATTGACGAGGAGGAGGATAGTGAAGAG
GATGGAGACAGCATGCGAACGTTTACATGTAGCGCAAGAAACACAAATGCAGTTGATTGAGAAAAGTAGT
GATAAGTTGCAAGATCATATACTGTACTGGACTGCTGTTAGAACTGAGAACACACTGCTTTATGCTGCAA
GGAAAAAAGGGGTGACTGTCCTAGGACACTGCAGAGTACCACACTCTGTAGTTTGTCAAGAGAGAGCCAA
GCAGGCCATTGAAATGCAGTTGTCTTTGCAGGAGTTAAGCAAAACTGAGTTTGGGGATGAACCATGGTCT
TTGCTTGACACAAGCTGGGACCGATATATGTCAGAACCTAAACGGTGCTTTAAGAAAGGCGCCAGGGTGG
TAGAGGTGGAGTTTGATGGAAATGCAAGCAATACAAACTGGTACACTGTCTACAGCAATTTGTACATGCG
CACAGAGGACGGCTGGCAGCTTGCGAAGGCTGGGGCTGACGGAACTGGGCTCTACTACTGCACCATGGCC
GGTGCTGGACGCATTTACTATTCTCGCTTTGGTGACGAGGCAGCCAGATTTAGTACAACAGGGCATTACT
CTGTAAGAGATCAGGACAGAGTGTATGCTGGTGTCTCATCCACCTCTTCTGATTTTAGAGATCGCCCAGA
CGGAGTCTGGGTCGCATCCGAAGGACCTGAAGGAGACCCTGCAGGAAAAGAAGCCGAGCCAGCCCAGCCT
GTCTCTTCTTTGCTCGGCTCCCCCGCCTGCGGTCCCATCAGAGCAGGCCTCGGTTGGGTACGGGACGGTC
CTCGCTCGCACCCCTACAATTTTCCTGCAGGCTCGGGGGGCTCTATTCTCCGCTCTTCCTCCACCCCGGT
GCAGGGCACGGTACCGGTGGACTTGGCATCAAGGCAGGAAGAAGAGGAGCAGTCGCCCGACTCCACAGAG
GAAGAACCAGTGACTCTCCCAAGGCGCACCACCAATGATGGATTCCACCTGTTAAAGGCAGGAGGGTCAT
GCTTTGCTCTAATTTCAGGAACTGCTAACCAGGTAAAGTGCTATCGCTTTCGGGTGAAAAAGAACCATAG
ACATCGCTACGAGAACTGCACCACCACCTGGTTCACAGTTGCTGACAACGGTGCTGAAAGACAAGGACAA
GCACAAATACTGATCACCTTTGGATCGCCAAGTCAAAGGCAAGACTTTCTGAAACATGTACCACTACCTC
CTGGAATGAACATTTCCGGCTTTACAGCCAGCTTGGACTTCTGATCACTGCCATTGCCTTTTCTTCATCT
GACTGGTGTACTATGCCAAATCTATGGTTTCTATTGTTCTTGGGACTAGTTGCTGCAATGCAACTGCTGC
TATTACTGTTCTTACTCTTGTTTTTTCTTGTATACTGGGATCATTTTGAGTGCTCCTGTACAGGTCTGCC
CTTTTAATGCCTTTACATCACTGGCTATTGGCTGTGTTTTTACTGTTGTGTGGATTTGTTTTATATACTG
TATGAAGTTTTTTCATTTGTGCTTGTATTGCTGTTTGTAAGTTTTTTACTAGAGTTTGTATTCCCCCTGC
TCAGATTTTATATGGTTTAAGCTGCAGCAATAAAAATGAGTGCACGAAAAAGAGTAAAACGTGCCAGTGC
CTATGACCTGTACAGGACATGCAAGCAAGCGGGCACATGTCCACCAGATGTGATACCAAAGGTAGAAGGA
GATACTATAGCAGATAAAATTTTGAAATTTGGGGGTCTTGCAATCTACTTAGGAGGGCTAGGAATAGGAA
CATGGTCTACTGGAAGGGTTGCTGCAGGTGGATCACCAAGGTACACACCACTCCGAACAGCAGGGTCCAC
ATCATCGCTTGCATCAATAGGATCGATCCTCTACGCCGGACGCATCGTGGCCGGCATCACCGGCGCCACA
GGTGCGGTTGCTGGCGCCTATATCGCCGACATCACCGATGGGGAAGATCGGGCTCGCCACTTCGGGCTCA
TGAGCGCTTGTTTCGGCGTGGGTATGGTGGCAGGCCCCGTGGCCGGGGGACTGTTGGGCGCCATCTCCTT
GCATGCACCATTCCTTGCGGCGGCGGTGCTCAACGGCCTCAACCTACTACTGGGCTGCTTCCTAATGCAG
GAGTCGCATAAGGGAGAGCGTCGAGCGGCTGCGCGGCCGGCCGCTATGCGGTGTGAAATACCGCACAGAT
GCGTAAGGAGAAAATACCGCATCAGGCGCTCTTCCGCTTCCTCGCTCACTGACTCGCTGCGCTCGGTCGT
TCGGCTGCGGCGAGCGGTATCAGCTCACTCAAAGGCGGTAATACGGTTATCCACAGAATCAGGGGATAAC
GCAGGAAAGAACATGTGAGCAAAAGGCCAGCAAAAGGCCAGGAACCGTAAAAAGGCCGCGTTGCTGGCGT
TTTTCCATAGGCTCCGCCCCCCTGACGAGCATCACAAAAATCGACGCTCAAGTCAGAGGTGGCGAAACCC
GACAGGACTATAAAGATACCAGGCGTTTCCCCCTGGAAGCTCCCTCGTGCGCTCTCCTGTTCCGACCCTG
CCGCTTACCGGATACCTGTCCGCCTTTCTCCCTTCGGGAAGCGTGGCGCTTTCTCATAGCTCACGCTGTA
GGTATCTCAGTTCGGTGTAGGTCGTTCGCTCCAAGCTGGGCTGTGTGCACGAACCCCCCGTTCAGCCCGA
CCGCTGCGCCTTATCCGGTAACTATCGTCTTGAGTCCAACCCGGTAAGACACGACTTATCGCCACTGGCA
GCAGCCACTGGTAACAGGATTAGCAGAGCGAGGTATGTAGGCGGTGCTACAGAGTTCTTGAAGTGGTGGC
CTAACTACGGCTACACTAGAAGGACAGTATTTGGTATCTGCGCTCTGCTGAAGCCAGTTACCTTCGGAAA
AAGAGTTGGTAGCTCTTGATCCGGCAAACAAACCACCGCTGGTAGCGGTGGTTTTTTTGTTTGCAAGCAG
CAGATTACGCGCAGAAAAAAAGGATCTCAAGAAGATCCTTTGATCTTTTCTACGGGGTCTGACGCTCAGT
GGAACGAAAACTCACGTTAAGGGATTTTGGTCATGAGATTATCAAAAAGGATCTTCACCTAGATCCTTTT
AAATTAAAAATGAAGTTTTAAATCAATCTAAAGTATATATGAGTAAACTTGGTCTGACAGTTACCAATGC
TTAATCAGTGAGGCACCTATCTCAGCGATCTGTCTATTTCGTTCATCCATAGTTGCCTGACTCCCCGTCG
TGTAGATAACTACGATACGGGAGGGCTTACCATCTGGCCCCAGTGCTGCAATGATACCGCGAGACCCACG
CTCACCGGCTCCAGATTTATCAGCAATAAACCAGCCAGCCGGAAGGGCCGAGCGCAGAAGTGGTCCTGCA
ACTTTATCCGCCTCCATCCAGTCTATTAATTGTTGCCGGGAAGCTAGAGTAAGTAGTTCGCCAGTTAATA
GTTTGCGCAACGTTGTTGCCATTGCTGCAGGCATCGTGGTGTCACGCTCGTCGTTTGGTATGGCTTCATT
CAGCTCCGGTTCCCAACGATCAAGGCGAGTTACATGATCCCCCATGTTGTGCAAAAAAGCGGTTAGCTCC
TTCGGTCCTCCGATCGTTGTCAGAAGTAAGTTGGCCGCAGTGTTATCACTCATGGTTATGGCAGCACTGC
ATAATTCTCTTACTGTCATGCCATCCGTAAGATGCTTTTCTGTGACTGGTGAGTACTCAACCAAGTCATT
CTGAGAATAGTGTATGCGGCGACCGAGTTGCTCTTGCCCGGCGTCAACACGGGATAATACCGCGCCACAT
AGCAGAACTTTAAAAGTGCTCATCATTGGAAAACGTTCTTCGGGGCGAAAACTCTCAAGGATCTTACCGC
TGTTGAGATCCAGTTCGATGTAACCCACTCGTGCACCCAACTGATCTTCAGCATCTTTTACTTTCACCAG
CGTTTCTGGGTGAGCAAAAACAGGAAGGCAAAATGCCGCAAAAAAGGGAATAAGGGCGACACGGAAATGT
TGAATACTCATACTCTTCCTTTTTCAATATTATTGAAGCATTTATCAGGGTTATTGTCTCATGAGCGGAT
ACATATTTGAATGTATTTAGAAAAATAAACAAATAGGGGTTCCGCGCACATTTCCCCGAAAAGTGCCACC
TGACGTCTAAGAAACCATTATTATCATGACATTAACCTATAAAAATAGGCGTATCACGAGGCCCTTTCGT
CTTCAAGAATTCTCATGTTTGACAGCTTATCATCGATAAGCTTCACGCTGCCGCAAGCACTCAGGGCGCA
AGGGCTGCTAAAGGAAGCGGAACACGTAGAAAGCCAGTCCGCAGAAACGGTGCTGACCCCGGATGAATGT
CAGCTACTGGGCTATCTGGACAAGGGAAAACGCAAGCGCAAAGAGAAAGCAGGTAGCTTGCAGTGGGCTT
ACATGGCGATAGCTAGACTGGGCGGTTTTATGGACAGCAAGCGAACCGGAATTGCCAGCTGGGGCGCCCT
CTGGTAAGGTTGGGAAGCCCTGCAAAGTAAACTGGATGGCTTTCTTGCCGCCAAGGATCTGATGGCGCAG
GGGATCAAGATCCTGCTTCATCCCCGTGGCCCGTTGCTCGCGTTTGCTGGCGGTGTCCCCGGAAGAAATA
TATTTGCATGTCTTTAGTTCTATGATGACACAAACCCCGCCCAGCGTCTTGTCATTGGCGAATTCGAACA
CGCAGATGCAGTCGGGGCGGCGCGGTCCCAGGTCCACTTCGCATATTAAGGTGACGCGTGTGGCCTCGAA
CACCGAGCGACCCTGCAGCGACCCGCTTAACAGCGTCAACAGCGTGCCGCAGATCTGATCAAGAGACAGG
ATGAGGATCGTTTCGCATGATTGAACAAGATGGATTGCACGCAGGTTCTCCGGCCGCTTGGGTGGAGAGG
CTATTCGGCTATGACTGGGCACAACAGACAATCGGCTGCTCTGATGCCGCCGTGTTCCGGCTGTCAGCGC
AGGGGCGCCCGGTTCTTTTTGTCAAGACCGACCTGTCCGGTGCCCTGAATGAACTGCAGGACGAGGCAGC
GCGGCTATCGTGGCTGGCCACGACGGGCGTTCCTTGCGCAGCTGTGCTCGACGTTGTCACTGAAGCGGGA
AGGGACTGGCTGCTATTGGGCGAAGTGCCGGGGCAGGATCTCCTGTCATCTCACCTTGCTCCTGCCGAGA
AAGTATCCATCATGGCTGATGCAATGCGGCGGCTGCATACGCTTGATCCGGCTACCTGCCCATTCGACCA
CCAAGCGAAACATCGCATCGAGCGAGCACGTACTCGGATGGAAGCCGGTCTTGTCGATCAGGATGATCTG
GACGAAGAGCATCAGGGGCTCGCGCCAGCCGAACTGTTCGCCAGGCTCAAGGCGCGCATGCCCGACGGCG
AGGATCTCGTCGTGACCCATGGCGATGCCTGCTTGCCGAATATCATGGTGGAAAATGGCCGCTTTTCTGG
ATTCATCGACTGTGGCCGGCTGGGTGTGGCGGACCGCTATCAGGACATAGCGTTGGCTACCCGTGATATT
GCTGAAGAGCTTGGCGGCGAATGGGCTGACCGCTTCCTCGTGCTTTACGGTATCGCCGCTCCCGATTCGC
AGCGCATCGCCTTCTATCGCCTTCTTGACGAGTTCTTCTGAGCGGGACTCTGGGGTTCGAAATGACCGAC
CAAGCGACGCCCAACCTGCCATCACGAGATTTCGATTCCACCGCCGCCTTCTATGAAAGGTTGGGCTTCG
GAATCGTTTTCCGGGACGCCGGCTGGATGATCCTCCAGCGCGGGGATCTCATGCTGGAGTTCTTCGCCCA
CCCCGGGAGATGGGGGAGGCTAACTGAAACACGGAAGGAGACAATACCGGAAGGAACCCGCGCTATGACG
GCAATAAAAAGACAGAATAAAACGCACGGTGTTGGGTCGTTTGTTCATAAACGCGGGGTTCGGTCCCAGG
GCTGGCACTCTGTCGATACCCCACCGAGACCCCATTGGGGCCAATACGCCCGCGTTTCTTCCTTTTCCCC
ACCCCACCCCCCAAGTTCGGGTGAAGGCCCAGGGCTCGCAGCCAACGTCGGGGCGGCAAGCCCTGCCATA
GCCACGGGCCCCGTGGGTTAGGGACGGCGGATCGCGGCCCTCTAGAGAGCTTGGCCCATTGCATACGTTG
TATCCATATCATAATATGTACATTTATATTGGCTCATGTCCAACATTACCGCCATGTT
